Addgene plasmid #21685: pAc5.1-lambdaN-HA-DmDCP1
Depositing lab: Elisa Izaurralde. Depositing organization: Max Planck Institute for Developmental Biology. Publication: P-body formation is a consequence, not the cause, of RNA-mediated gene silencing. Eulalio A, Behm-Ansmant I, Schweizer D, Izaurralde E. Mol Cell Biol. 2007 Jun . 27(11):3970-81. 10.1128/MCB.00128-07 PubMed 17403906.
Backbone
  Vector backbone: pAc5.1B-lambdaN-HA
  Backbone manufacturer: Elisa Izaurralde
  Backbone size w/o insert (bp): 5474
  Vector type: Drosophila expression
Growth in bacteria
  Bacterial resistance: Ampicillin, 100 μg/mL
  Growth temperature: 37°C
  Growth strain: DH5alpha
  Growth instructions: Dh5 alpha or XL1-blue
  Copy number: High Copy
Gene/Insert
  Gene/Insert name: Decapping protein 1 (alt name: Dcp1)
  Species: D. melanogaster (fly)
  Insert size (bp): 1119
  GenBank ID: NM_137998
  Entrez Gene: Dcp1 (a.k.a. anon-WO0118547.163, CG11183, Dcp-1, DCP1, Dcp1p, dDcp1, dDCP1, Dmel\CG11183)
  Tag / fusion protein: lambdaN-HA (N terminal on backbone)
  Cloning method: Restriction Enzyme; 5′ cloning site EcoRV (not destroyed); 3′ cloning site NotI (not destroyed)
  Sequencing primers: 5′ Ac5 forward primer site; 3′ BGH reverse priming site
Terms and licenses: Academic/Nonprofit Terms; Industry Terms: Not Available to Industry
How to cite: pAc5.1-lambdaN-HA-DmDCP1 was a gift from Elisa Izaurralde (Addgene plasmid # 21685 ; http://n2t.net/addgene:21685 ; RRID:Addgene_21685)
