[The description below was written by a language model from this plasmid's Addgene catalogue record and pLannotate feature annotations shown in this document.]
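Description:
pAc5.1-lambdaN-HA-DmDCP1 is a Drosophila expression plasmid built on the pAc5.1B-lambdaN-HA backbone, a derivative of the pAc5.1 series intended for constitutive protein expression in cultured fly cells. In bacteria it is maintained as a high-copy plasmid through a ColE1/pUC-type origin and selected with ampicillin via the β-lactamase gene and its own promoter. The feature table also picks up short fragments annotated as a tetracycline-resistance gene and SV40 large T antigen. These appear to be non-functional backbone remnants rather than working markers.

The payload is the coding sequence of Drosophila melanogaster Decapping protein 1 (Dcp1, CG11183), about 1.1 kb, cloned between EcoRV and NotI sites downstream of the actin 5C (Ac5) promoter, with an SV40 polyadenylation signal annotated downstream of the cassette. The backbone supplies an N-terminal fusion consisting of a fragment of the bacteriophage lambda N protein, the short RNA-binding peptide that recognises boxB hairpins, followed by an HA epitope (annotated as a single-repeat-length fragment of 3xHA). The Dcp1 insert itself was not annotated by the automated tool but fits the gap between the HA tag and a vector-encoded V5 tag. The record does not state whether the V5 tag is read in frame or excluded by an insert stop codon.

The lambdaN-HA arrangement is characteristic of tethering assays, in which the fusion protein is artificially recruited to a reporter mRNA carrying boxB sites so that its effect on the transcript's expression or stability can be measured, while HA allows detection by western blot or immunofluorescence. The associated publication concerns P-body formation and RNA-mediated gene silencing, consistent with studying this decapping factor in Drosophila cells.
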