Features (pLannotate 1.2.2; 10 found; start..end, strand, type, name):
     56..2568    +  promoter       Ac5 promoter: Drosophila melanogaster actin 5C promoter
   2589..2654    +  CDS            N (fragment): REGN_LAMBD - Experimental evidence at protein level: Swiss-Prot protein existence level 1. Plays a role as a transcriptional antitermination factor that allows the virus to initiate its lytic phase. Activates expression of the delayed viral early genes by modifying host RNA polymerase (RNAP) into a form that is resistant to termination signals. This antitermination function requires the host NusA protein which serves to stabilize the interaction between antitermination protein N and host RNA polymerase. From Escherichia phage lambda (Bacteriophage lambda).
   2697..2723    +  CDS            3xHA (fragment): three tandem HA epitope tags
   3878..3919    +  CDS            V5 tag: epitope tag from simian virus 5
   4019..4153    -  polyA_signal   SV40 poly(A) signal: SV40 polyadenylation signal
   4176..4260    -  CDS            large T antigen (fragment): large T antigen from SV40 (simian virus 40)
   4261..4731    +  CDS            TcR (fragment): tetracycline efflux protein; tet; confers resistance to tetracycline
   4775..5363    -  rep_origin     ori: high-copy-number ColE1/pMB1/pBR322/pUC origin of replication
   5534..6394    -  CDS            AmpR: β-lactamase; bla; confers resistance to ampicillin, carbenicillin, and related antibiotics
   6395..6499    -  promoter       AmpR promoter: bla
>Addgene plasmid #21685 | pAc5.1-lambdaN-HA-DmDCP1 | depositor full sequence | sequence record 9962 | Author sequence
CTTCAAGGAATTAATTCTATATTCTAAAAACACAAATGATACTTCTAAAAAAAATCATGAATGGCATCAA
CTCTGAATCAAATCTTTGCAGATGCACCTACTTCTCATTTCCACTGTCACATCATTTTTCCAGATCTCGC
TGCCTGTTATGTGGCCCACAAACCAAGACACGTTTTATGGCCATTAAAGCTGGCTGATCGTCGCCAAACA
CCAAATACATATCAATATGTACATTCGAGAAAGAAGCGATCAAAGAAGCGTCTTCGGGCGAGTAGGAGAA
TGCGGAGGAGAAGGAGAACGAGCTGATCTAGTATCTCTCCACAATCCAATGCCAACTGACCAACTGGCCA
TATTCGGAGCAATTTGAAGCCAATTTCCATCGCCTGGCGATCGCTCCATTCTTGGCTATATGTTTTTCAC
CGTTCCCGGGGCCATTTTCAAAGACTCGTCGGTAAGATAAGATTGTGTCACTCGCTGTCTCTCTTCATTT
GTCGAAGAATGCTGAGGAATTTCGCGATGACGTCGGCGAGTATTTTGAAGAATGAGAATAATTTGTATTT
ATACGAAAATCAGTTAGTGGAATTTTCTACAAAAACATGTTATCTATAGATAATTTTGTTGCAAAATATG
TTGACTATGACAAAGATTGTATGTATATACCTTTAATGTATTCTCATTTTCTTATGTATTTATAATGGCA
ATGATGATACTGATGATATTTTAAGATGATGCCAGACCACAGGCTGATTTCTGCGTCTTTTGCCGAACGC
AGTGCATGTGCGGTTGTTGTTTTTTGGAATAGTTTCAATTTTCGGACTGTCCGCTTTGATTTCAGTTTCT
TGGCTTATTCAAAAAGCAAAGTAAAGCCAAAAAAGCGAGATGGCAATACCAAATGCGGCAAAACGGTAGT
GGAAGGAAAGGGGTGCGGGGCAGCGGAAGGAAGGGTGGGGCGGGGCGTGGCGGGGTCTGTGGCTGGGCGC
GACGTCACCGACGTTGGAGCCACTCCTTTGACCATGTGTGCGTGTGTGTATTATTCGTGTCTCGCCACTC
GCCGGTTGTTTTTTTCTTTTTATCTCGCTCTCTCTAGCGCCATCTCGTACGCATGCTCAACGCACCGCAT
GTTGCCGTGTCCTTTATGCGTCATTTTGGCTCGAAATAGGCAATTATTTAAACAAAGATTAGTCAACGAA
AACGCTAAAATAAATAAGTCTACAATATGGTTACTTATTGCCATGTGTGTGCAGCCAACGATAGCAACAA
AAGCAACAACACAGTGGCTTTCCCTCTTTCACTTTTTGTTTGCAAGCGCGTGCGAGCAAGACGGCACGAC
CGGCAAACGCAATTACGCTGACAAAGAGCAGACGAAGTTTTGGCCGAAAAACATCAAGGCGCCTGATACG
AATGCATTTGCAATAACAATTGCGATATTTAATATTGTTTATGAAGCTGTTTGACTTCAAAACACACAAA
AAAAAAAATAAAACAAATTATTTGAAAGAGAATTAGGAATCGGACAGCTTATCGTTACGGGCTAACAGCA
CACCGAGACGAAATAGCTTACCTGACGTCACAGCCTCTGGAAGAACTGCCGCCAAGCAGAGAGAGAGAGA
AAAAGAGGGAGAGCAGCTTAGACCGCATGTGCTTGTGTGTGAGGCGTCTCTCTCTTCGTCTCCTGTTTGC
GCAAACGCATAGACTGCACTGAGAAAATCGATTACCTATTTTTTATGAATGAATATTTGCACTATTACTA
TTCAAAACTATTAAGATAGCAATCACATTCAATAGCCAAATACTATACCACCTGAGCGATGCAACGAAAT
GATCAATTTGAGCAAAAATGCTGCATATTTAGGACGGCATCATTATAGAAATGCTTCTTGCTGTGTACTT
TTCTCTCGTCTGGCAGCTGTTTCGCCGTTATTGTTAAAACCGGCTTAAGTTAGGTGTGTTTTCTACGACT
AGTGATGCCCCTACTAGAAGATGTGTGTTGCACAAATGTCCCTGAATAACCAATTTGAAGTGCAGATAGC
AGTAAACGTAAGCTAATATGAATATTATTTAACTGTAATGTTTTAATATCGCTGGACATTACTAATAAAC
CCACTATAAACACATGTACATATGTATGTTTTGGCATACAATGAGTAGTTGGGGAAAAAATGTGTAAAAG
CACCGTGACCATCACAGCATAAAGATAACCAGCTGAAGTATCGAATATGAGTAACCCCCAAATTGAATCA
CATGCCGCAACTGATAGGACCCATGGAAGTACACTCTTCATGGCGATATACAAGACACACACAAGCACGA
ACACCCAGTTGCGGAGGAAATTCTCCGTAAATGAAAACCCAATCGGCGAACAATTCATACCCATATATGG
TAAAAGTTTTGAACGCGACTTGAGAGCGGAGAGCATTGCGGCTGATAAGGTTTTAGCGCTAAGCGGGCTT
TATAAAACGGGCTGCGGGACCAGTTTTCATATCACTACCGTTTGAGTTCTTGTGCTGTGTGGATACTCCT
CCCGACACAAAGCCGCTCCATCAGCCAGCAGTCGTCTAATCCAGAGACCCCGGATCGGGGTACCCAACAT
GGACGCACAAACACGACGACGTGAGCGTCGCGCTGAGAAACAAGCTCAATGGAAAGCTGCAAACGGTGGA
TCTCCTCCAAGCTTGAATTCTGCAGATATCATGGCTTACCCATACGATGTTCCAGATTACGCTATGGCCG
ACGAGAGCATCACGCGAATGAACCTGGCGGCCATCAAGAAGATCGACCCGTACGCCAAGGAGATCGTGGA
TTCGTCCTCGCACGTCGCCTTCTACACGTTCAACTCGTCGCAGAACGAGTGGGAAAAGACCGATGTGGAG
GGAGCCTTCTTCATATACCACCGCAACGCGGAGCCCTTTCACAGCATCTTCATCAACAACCGACTGAACA
CCACGTCCTTCGTGGAGCCCATCACCGGCAGCCTGGAGCTGCAGTCGCAGCCGCCGTTCCTGCTCTACCG
CAACGAGCGCTCGCGCATCCGCGGCTTCTGGTTCTACAACAGCGAGGAGTGCGACCGCATCAGCGGCTTG
GTGAACGGGCTGCTCAAGTCCAAGGATCAGGGAACGAATGGCCAGGCCCAGCGTCACGTCTCCGCGCCCC
AGCAGCCAAAGCAGGACAGCAGCCAGCCGGCCAGCATATTCAACATGCTGACCAAGGCCCAGAAGGACTA
CAATGCCCAGGTGAGCGGCGGGCAGCCGAAGACGCCTTCGGCGGAGAACGTAACGGCCGGCAATGTGTTG
AAGTTCTTCGAATCGGCCAAGCAGGCCACGGCAGAGTCACTGTTCCACCGCGTCCAGCCGCTCTCCGTGG
ACCAGCTGGAGAAACAGCAGCGGGCAGCCACGCCTGGCGAGGATCTGTTGCCCCCGGCAGGCAGGGACAA
TCACGAGAGCCGGCTGTCGCCCTTCCAGAAGATGCAGCAGCTTAACATTCAGCTCCTGAGCGACCTGAAG
ATCGGTAAAAGCTACGCTACGGCTCAATCTCCGACAGTCGCCCCGTCCTCGTCGGCGCTGATGGCCAACG
ACGATGCCGGCAAGTGCTTGCGGAGACTGCTGGCTGGCGACAAGCCCGGGCCGGCCCTCATGCCGCCCAC
CATGTTCGACGCGCCCAACAACGGCAATCCGGAGCCACAGCAGCCACAGCAGCCACAGCAGCCACTGCTG
AACTCGACGCAGTTCGTCCAGGCCTTCACGTACCTTATCCAGAACGATAAGGAGTTTGCCAACAAGCTGC
ACAAGGCCTACCTGAACGGCTGTTCCAATCTACTGCTGGACTCCAGCTCCACATATCAATAAGCGGCCGC
TCGAGTCTAGAGGGCCCGCGGTTCGAAGGTAAGCCTATCCCTAACCCTCTCCTCGGTCTCGATTCTACGC
GTACCGGTCATCATCACCATCACCATTGAGTTTAAACCCGCTGATCAGCCTCGACTGTGCCTTCTAAGGC
CTGAGCTCGCTGATCAGCCTCGATCGAGGATCCAGACATGATAAGATACATTGATGAGTTTGGACAAACC
ACAACTAGAATGCAGTGAAAAAAATGCTTTATTTGTGAAATTTGTGATGCTATTGCTTTATTTGTAACCA
TTATAAGCTGCAATAAACAAGTTAACAACAACAATTGCATTCATTTTATGTTTCAGGTTCAGGGGGAGGT
GTGGGAGGTTTTTTAAAGCAAGTAAAACCTCTACAAATGTGGTATGGCTGATTATGATCAGTCGACCGAT
GCCCTTGAGAGCCTTCAACCCAGTCAGCTCCTTCCGGTGGGCGCGGGGCATGACTATCGTCGCCGCACTT
ATGACTGTCTTCTTTATCATGCAACTCGTAGGACAGGTGCCGGCAGCGCTCTGGGTCATTTTCGGCGAGG
ACCGCTTTCGCTGGAGCGCGACGATGATCGGCCTGTCGCTTGCGGTATTCGGAATCTTGCACGCCCTCGC
TCAAGCCTTCGTCACTGGTCCCGCCACCAAACGTTTCGGCGAGAAGCAGGCCATTATCGCCGGCATGGCG
GCCGACGCGCTGGGCTACGTCTTGCTGGCGTTCGCGACGCGAGGCTGGATGGCCTTCCCCATTATGATTC
TTCTCGCTTCCGGCGGCATCGGGATGCCCGCGTTGCAGGCCATGCTGTCCAGGCAGGTAGATGACGACCA
TCAGGGACAGCTTCAAGGATCGCTCGCGGCTCTTACCAGCCAGCAAAAGGCCAGGAACCGTAAAAAGGCC
GCGTTGCTGGCGTTTTTCCATAGGCTCCGCCCCCCTGACGAGCATCACAAAAATCGACGCTCAAGTCAGA
GGTGGCGAAACCCGACAGGACTATAAAGATACCAGGCGTTTCCCCCTGGAAGCTCCCTCGTGCGCTCTCC
TGTTCCGACCCTGCCGCTTACCGGATACCTGTCCGCCTTTCTCCCTTCGGGAAGCGTGGCGCTTTCTCAA
TGCTCACGCTGTAGGTATCTCAGTTCGGTGTAGGTCGTTCGCTCCAAGCTGGGCTGTGTGCACGAACCCC
CCGTTCAGCCCGACCGCTGCGCCTTATCCGGTAACTATCGTCTTGAGTCCAACCCGGTAAGACACGACTT
ATCGCCACTGGCAGCAGCCACTGGTAACAGGATTAGCAGAGCGAGGTATGTAGGCGGTGCTACAGAGTTC
TTGAAGTGGTGGCCTAACTACGGCTACACTAGAAGGACAGTATTTGGTATCTGCGCTCTGCTGAAGCCAG
TTACCTTCGGAAAAAGAGTTGGTAGCTCTTGATCCGGCAAACAAACCACCGCTGGTAGCGGTGGTTTTTT
TGTTTGCAAGCAGCAGATTACGCGCAGAAAAAAAGGATCTCAAGAAGATCCTTTGATCTTTTCTACGGGG
TCTGACGCTCAGTGGAACGAAAACTCACGTTAAGGGATTTTGGTCATGAGATTATCAAAAAGGATCTTCA
CCTAGATCCTTTTAAATTAAAAATGAAGTTTTAAATCAATCTAAAGTATATATGAGTAAACTTGGTCTGA
CAGTTACCAATGCTTAATCAGTGAGGCACCTATCTCAGCGATCTGTCTATTTCGTTCATCCATAGTTGCC
TGACTCCCCGTCGTGTAGATAACTACGATACGGGAGGGCTTACCATCTGGCCCCAGTGCTGCAATGATAC
CGCGAGACCCACGCTCACCGGCTCCAGATTTATCAGCAATAAACCAGCCAGCCGGAAGGGCCGAGCGCAG
AAGTGGTCCTGCAACTTTATCCGCCTCCATCCAGTCTATTAATTGTTGCCGGGAAGCTAGAGTAAGTAGT
TCGCCAGTTAATAGTTTGCGCAACGTTGTTGCCATTGCTGCAGGCATCGTGGTGTCACGCTCGTCGTTTG
GTATGGCTTCATTCAGCTCCGGTTCCCAACGATCAAGGCGAGTTACATGATCCCCCATGTTGTGCAAAAA
AGCGGTTAGCTCCTTCGGTCCTCCGATCGTTGTCAGAAGTAAGTTGGCCGCAGTGTTATCACTCATGGTT
ATGGCAGCACTGCATAATTCTCTTACTGTCATGCCATCCGTAAGATGCTTTTCTGTGACTGGTGAGTACT
CAACCAAGTCATTCTGAGAATAGTGTATGCGGCGACCGAGTTGCTCTTGCCCGGCGTCAACACGGGATAA
TACCGCGCCACATAGCAGAACTTTAAAAGTGCTCATCATTGGAAAACGTTCTTCGGGGCGAAAACTCTCA
AGGATCTTACCGCTGTTGAGATCCAGTTCGATGTAACCCACTCGTGCACCCAACTGATCTTCAGCATCTT
TTACTTTCACCAGCGTTTCTGGGTGAGCAAAAACAGGAAGGCAAAATGCCGCAAAAAAGGGAATAAGGGC
GACACGGAAATGTTGAATACTCATACTCTTCCTTTTTCAATATTATTGAAGCATTTATCAGGGTTATTGT
CTCATGAGCGGATACATATTTGAATGTATTTAGAAAAATAAACAAATAGGGGTTCCGCGCACATTTCCCC
GAAAAGTGCCACCTGACGTCTAAGAAACCATTATTATCATGACATTAACCTATAAAAATAGGCGTATCAC
GAGGCCCTTTCGT
