>Addgene plasmid #21685 | pAc5.1-lambdaN-HA-DmDCP1 | addgene partial sequence | sequence record 27494 | 21685 with AC5
CCGGANCGGGGTACCCAACATGGACGCACAAACACGACGACGTGAGCGTCGCGCTGAGAAACAAGCTCAA
TGGAAAGCTGCAAACGGTGGATCTCCTCCAAGCTTGAATTCTGCAGATATCATGGCTTACCCATACGATG
TTCCAGATTACGCTATGGCCGACGAGAGCATCACGCGAATGAACCTGGCGGCCATCAAGAAGATCGACCC
GTACGCCAAGGAGATCGTGGATTCGTCCTCGCACGTCGCCTTCTACACGTTCAACTCGTCGCAGAACGAG
TGGGAAAAGACCGATGTGGAGGGAGCCTTCTTCATATACCACCGCAACGCGGAGCCCTTTCACAGCATCT
TCATCAACAACCGACTGAACACCACGTCCTTCGTGGAGCCCATCACCGGCAGCCTGGAGCTGCAGTCGCA
GCCGCCGTTCCTGCTCTACCGCAACGAGCGCTCGCGCATCCGCGGCTTCTGGTTCTACAACAGCGAGGAG
TGCGACCGCATCAGCGGCTTGGTGAACGGGCTGCTCAAGTCCAAGGATCAGGGAACGAATGGCCAGGCCC
AGCGTCACGTCTCCGCGCCCCAGCAGCCAAAGCAGGACAGCAGCCAGCCGGCCAGCATATTCAACATGCT
GAN
